Addgene plasmid #183089: pYTK001_P2Aq(2nd)
Purpose: 2A peptide P2A cloned in yeast MoClo entry vector (pYTK001) for use as the second 2A peptide in quad-cistronic construct assembly
Depositing lab: Zhen Wang. Depositing organization: University at Buffalo (SUNY Buffalo). Publication: A Well-Characterized Polycistronic-Like Gene Expression System in Yeast. Mukherjee M, Wang ZQ. Biotechnol Bioeng. 2022 Sep 27. doi: 10.1002/bit.28247. PubMed 36168285.
Backbone
  Vector backbone: pYTK001
  Backbone manufacturer: John Dueber
  Backbone size w/o insert (bp): 1669
  Total vector size (bp): 1726
  Vector type: Bacterial Expression, Synthetic Biology
Growth in bacteria
  Bacterial resistance: Chloramphenicol, 25 μg/mL
  Growth temperature: 37°C
  Growth strain: DH5alpha
  Copy number: Unknown
Gene/Insert
  Gene/Insert name: P2A (alt name: PTV)
  Species: Synthetic; Porcine teschovirus
  Cloning method: Unknown
  Sequencing primers: 5′ CCTTTTTACGGTTCCTGGCC; 3′ CTTGGACTCCTGTTGATAGATCC
Terms and licenses: Academic/Nonprofit Terms; Industry Terms: Not Available to Industry
How to cite: pYTK001_P2Aq(2nd) was a gift from Zhen Wang (Addgene plasmid # 183089 ; http://n2t.net/addgene:183089 ; RRID:Addgene_183089)
