[The description below was written by a language model from this plasmid's Addgene catalogue record and pLannotate feature annotations shown in this document.]
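Description:
pYTK001_P2Aq(2nd) is a small (about 1.7 kb) part-storage plasmid built on pYTK001, the entry vector of the yeast MoClo toolkit used for hierarchical Golden Gate-style assembly. It is catalogued as a bacterial and synthetic biology vector and is maintained in E. coli rather than functioning on its own in yeast. The annotated backbone is minimal. It has a high-copy ColE1/pUC-type origin of replication that spans the numbering origin of the circular sequence. It also carries a chloramphenicol acetyltransferase (cat) gene driven by its native cat promoter and followed by the phage lambda t0 terminator, which gives chloramphenicol selection. No yeast origin, yeast marker or yeast promoter is annotated, as expected for an entry vector that only holds a part for later assembly.

The payload is a short synthetic insert encoding P2A, the 2A peptide derived from porcine teschovirus. From the recorded sizes, it adds only a few dozen base pairs to the backbone. The automated feature table did not annotate this insert, so its exact position and flanking assembly sites are not given in the record. 2A peptides cause ribosomal "skipping" during translation, so that a single open reading frame yields separate proteins. Placing them between coding sequences lets one promoter and terminator drive polycistronic-like expression in eukaryotes. This version of the part is designated for use as the second of the 2A peptides in a quad-cistronic (four-gene) construct, which implies that it is formatted to fit that specific position in the assembly. It belongs to a characterised set of parts for multi-gene expression from single transcripts in yeast.
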