Features (pLannotate 1.2.2; 4 found; start..end, strand, type, name):
    627..661     -  terminator     lambda t0 terminator: minimal transcription terminator from phage lambda (Scholtissek and Grosse, 1987)
    735..1391    -  CDS            cat: CAT_ECOLX - Experimental evidence at protein level: Swiss-Prot protein existence level 1. This enzyme is an effector of chloramphenicol resistance in bacteria. From Escherichia coli. This protein is used as a marker in many commonly used cloning vectors, such as pACYC184.
   1392..1489    -  promoter       cat promoter: promoter of the E. coli cat gene encoding chloramphenicol acetyltransferase
   1573..435     +  rep_origin     ori (across the origin): high-copy-number ColE1/pMB1/pBR322/pUC origin of replication
>Addgene plasmid #183089 | pYTK001_P2Aq(2nd) | addgene full sequence | sequence record 367239 | Addgene NGS Result
GTGTAGCCGTAGTTAGGCCACCACTTCAAGAACTCTGTAGCACCGCCTACATACCTCGCTCTGCTAATCC
TGTTACCAGTGGCTGCTGCCAGTGGCGATAAGTCGTGTCTTACCGGGTTGGACTCAAGACGATAGTTACC
GGATAAGGCGCAGCGGTCGGGCTGAACGGGGGGTTCGTGCACACAGCCCAGCTTGGAGCGAACGACCTAC
ACCGAACTGAGATACCTACAGCGTGAGCTATGAGAAAGCGCCACGCTTCCCGAAGGGAGAAAGGCGGACA
GGTATCCGGTAAGCGGCAGGGTCGGAACAGGAGAGCGCACGAGGGAGCTTCCAGGGGGAAACGCCTGGTA
TCTTTATAGTCCTGTCGGGTTTCGCCACCTCTGACTTGAGCGTCGATTTTTGTGATGCTCGTCAGGGGGG
CGGAGCCTATGGAAAAACGCCAGCAACGCGGCCTTTTTACGGTTCCTGGCCTTTTGCTGGCCTTTTGCTC
ACATGTTCTTTCCTGCGTTATCCCCTGATTCTGTGGATAACCGTAGTCGGGGTCTCGGTTCTGGTGCAAC
AAATTTCTCATTGTTGAAGCAGGCGGGAGATGTGGAGGAGAACCCAGGAGGAGACCGACCAGACCAATAA
AAAACGCCCGGCGGCAACCGAGCGTTCTGAACAAATCCAGATGGAGTTCTGAGGTCATTACTGGATCTAT
CAACAGGAGTCCAAGCGAGCTCGATATCAAATTACGCCCCGCCCTGCCACTCATCGCAGTACTGTTGTAA
TTCATTAAGCATTCTGCCGACATGGAAGCCATCACAAACGGCATGATGAACCTGAATCGCCAGCGGCATC
AGCACCTTGTCGCCTTGCGTATAATATTTGCCCATGGTGAAAACGGGGGCGAAGAAGTTGTCCATATTGG
CCACGTTTAAATCAAAACTGGTGAAACTCACCCAGGGATTGGCTGAAACGAAAAACATATTCTCAATAAA
CCCTTTAGGGAAATAGGCCAGGTTTTCACCGTAACACGCCACATCTTGCGAATATATGTGTAGAAACTGC
CGGAAATCGTCGTGGTATTCACTCCAGAGCGATGAAAACGTTTCAGTTTGCTCATGGAAAACGGTGTAAC
AAGGGTGAACACTATCCCATATCACCAGCTCACCGTCTTTCATTGCCATACGAAATTCCGGATGAGCATT
CATCAGGCGGGCAAGAATGTGAATAAAGGCCGGATAAAACTTGTGCTTATTTTTCTTTACGGTCTTTAAA
AAGGCCGTAATATCCAGCTGAACGGTCTGGTTATAGGTACATTGAGCAACTGACTGAAATGCCTCAAAAT
GTTCTTTACGATGCCATTGGGATATATCAACGGTGGTATATCCAGTGATTTTTTTCTCCATTTTAGCTTC
CTTAGCTCCTGAAAATCTCGATAACTCAAAAAATACGCCCGGTAGTGATCTTATTTCATTATGGTGAAAG
TTGGAACCTCTTACGTGCCCGATCAATCATGACCAAAATCCCTTAACGTGAGTTTTCGTTCCACTGAGCG
TCAGACCCCGTAGAAAAGATCAAAGGATCTTCTTGAGATCCTTTTTTTCTGCGCGTAATCTGCTGCTTGC
AAACAAAAAAACCACCGCTACCAGCGGTGGTTTGTTTGCCGGATCAAGAGCTACCAACTCTTTTTCCGAA
GGTAACTGGCTTCAGCAGAGCGCAGATACCAAATACTGTTCTTCTA
